Addgene plasmid #199074: pGLDV_11 [18e3G]
Purpose: (Empty Backbone) Even assembly vector with sfGFP dropout for Even level assemblies
Depositing lab: Charlie Gilbert & Nili Ostrov & Cultivarium Tools. Depositing organization: Cultivarium, Convergent Research. Publication: A scalable framework for high-throughput identification of functional origins of replication in non-model bacteria. Gilbert C, Brumwell SL, Crits-Christoph A, Kang SC, Martin-Moldes Z, Alsharif W, Esmurria A, Nguyen M-A, Lee HH, Ostrov N. bioRxiv 2023.05.19.541510 10.1101/2023.05.19.541510.
Backbone
  Vector backbone: n/a
  Vector type: Synthetic Biology
Growth in bacteria
  Bacterial resistance: Ampicillin, 100 μg/mL
  Growth temperature: 37°C
  Growth strain: E. coli Zymo 10B
  Growth instructions: Supplement LB growth medium with 2% glucose (w/v)
  Copy number: High Copy
Gene/Insert
  Gene/Insert name: None
Resource information
  A portion of this plasmid was derived from a plasmid made by: Jim Haseloff (Pollak et al. 2018 https://doi.org/10.1111/nph.15625)
Terms and licenses: Academic/Nonprofit Terms; Industry Terms: Not Available to Industry
Depositor comments: For standard propagation, supplement LB growth medium with 2% glucose (w/v) to repress sfYFP dropout expression, otherwise escape mutants may arise.
How to cite: pGLDV_11 [18e3G] was a gift from Charlie Gilbert & Nili Ostrov & Cultivarium Tools (Addgene plasmid # 199074 ; http://n2t.net/addgene:199074 ; RRID:Addgene_199074)
