[The description below was written by a language model from this plasmid's Addgene catalogue record and pLannotate feature annotations shown in this document.]
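Description:
pGLDV_11 [18e3G] is an empty synthetic-biology assembly vector of about 3.4 kb, deposited as a receiver backbone for "Even" level assemblies in a hierarchical, alternating odd/even DNA assembly scheme. Part of the plasmid derives from an earlier published assembly toolkit. It is maintained in E. coli at high copy number through a ColE1/pUC-type origin of replication. Selection is with ampicillin, using a β-lactamase gene driven by its native bla promoter. No backbone name is recorded and there is no gene insert.

The functional payload is a superfolder GFP coding sequence that acts as a dropout marker. The fluorescent cassette occupies the cloning position and is displaced when assembled parts are inserted. Colonies carrying the correct assembly therefore lose fluorescence, while those with uncut or religated vector stay fluorescent. The feature table does not annotate the promoter driving sfGFP or the restriction sites flanking the cassette, so the record does not state these details. The depositor notes that glucose is used to repress expression of the dropout, because unrepressed expression can select for escape mutants. This implies a catabolite-sensitive promoter, though none is named. That comment calls the reporter sfYFP, whereas the purpose field and the sequence annotation both identify it as sfGFP.

The annotation also picks up a short attB1-like Gateway recombination site and a small lacZα fragment. Both are probably remnants of the backbone rather than working elements. The associated work concerns high-throughput identification of functional origins of replication in non-model bacteria, and this vector serves as one of the assembly intermediates for building such plasmid libraries.
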