Features (pLannotate 1.2.2; 6 found; start..end, strand, type, name):
    263..976     +  CDS            superfolder GFP: GFP variant that folds robustly even when fused to poorly folded proteins (Pédelacq et al., 2006)
   1412..2000    -  rep_origin     ori: high-copy-number ColE1/pMB1/pBR322/pUC origin of replication
   2117..2141    -  protein_bind   attB1: mutant version of attB; recombination site for the Gateway® BP reaction BP Clonase™
   2241..3101    -  CDS            AmpR: β-lactamase; bla; confers resistance to ampicillin, carbenicillin, and related antibiotics
   3102..3206    -  promoter       AmpR promoter: bla
   3293..3336    -  CDS            lacZα (fragment): LacZα fragment of β-galactosidase; lacZ fragment
>Addgene plasmid #199074 | pGLDV_11 [18e3G] | addgene full sequence | sequence record 397988 | Addgene NGS Result
TAGCGTGCGAACAGCACGCTATTGTTGTATCATTACTCGCATCCATTCTCAGGCTGTCTCGTCTCGTCTC
CGAGGTCTCAAATGAATGTGAAGAGCGAAAGTGAAACGTGATTTCATGCGTCATTTTGAACATTTTGTAA
ATCTTATTTAATAATGTGTGCGGCAATTCACATTTAATTTATGAATGTTTTCTTAACATCGCGGCAACTC
AAGAAACGGCAGGTTCGGATCTTAGCTACTAGAGAAAGAGGAGAAATACTAGATGCGTAAAGGCGAAGAA
CTGTTCACTGGTGTCGTCCCTATTCTGGTGGAACTGGATGGTGATGTCAACGGTCATAAGTTTTCCGTGC
GTGGCGAGGGTGAAGGTGACGCAACTAATGGTAAACTGACGCTGAAGTTCATCTGTACTACTGGTAAACT
GCCGGTTCCTTGGCCGACTCTGGTAACGACGCTGACTTATGGTGTTCAGTGCTTTGCTCGTTATCCGGAC
CATATGAAGCAGCATGACTTCTTCAAGTCCGCCATGCCGGAAGGCTATGTGCAGGAACGCACGATTTCCT
TTAAGGATGACGGCACGTACAAAACGCGTGCGGAAGTGAAATTTGAAGGCGATACCCTGGTAAACCGCAT
TGAGCTGAAAGGCATTGACTTTAAAGAGGACGGCAATATCCTGGGCCATAAGCTGGAATACAATTTTAAC
AGCCACAATGTTTACATCACCGCCGATAAACAAAAAAATGGCATTAAAGCGAATTTTAAAATTCGCCACA
ACGTGGAGGATGGCAGCGTGCAGCTGGCTGATCACTACCAGCAAAACACTCCAATCGGTGATGGTCCTGT
TCTGCTGCCAGACAATCACTATCTGAGCACGCAAAGCGTTCTGTCTAAAGATCCGAACGAGAAACGCGAT
CATATGGTTCTGCTGGAGTTCGTAACCGCAGCGGGCATCACGCATGGTATGGATGAACTGTACAAATGAT
TCAGCCAAAAAACTTAAGACCGCCGGTCTTGTCCACTACCTTGCAGTAATGCGGTGGACAGGATCGGCGG
TTTTCTTTTCTCTTCTCAAGCTCTTCAGGTAGCTTTGAGACCACCCCAGGATACATAGATTACCACAACT
CCGAGCCCTTCCACCTAGCGTGCTAACCACGCACGCTATTGTTGTATAGGCTAGGTGGAGGCTCAGTGAT
GATAAGTCTGCGATGGTGGATGCATGTGTCATGGTCATAGCTGTTTCCTGTGTGAAATTGTTATCCGCTC
AGAGGGCACAATCCTATTCCGCGCTATCCGACAATCTCCAAGACATTAGGTGGAGTTCAGTTCGGCGTAT
GGCATATGTCGCTGGAAAGAACATGTGAGCAAAAGGCCAGCAAAAGGCCAGGAACCGTAAAAAGGCCGCG
TTGCTGGCGTTTTTCCATAGGCTCCGCCCCCCTGACGAGCATCACAAAAATCGACGCTCAAGTCAGAGGT
GGCGAAACCCGACAGGACTATAAAGATACCAGGCGTTTCCCCCTGGAAGCTCCCTCGTGCGCTCTCCTGT
TCCGACCCTGCCGCTTACCGGATACCTGTCCGCCTTTCTCCCTTCGGGAAGCGTGGCGCTTTCTCATAGC
TCACGCTGTAGGTATCTCAGTTCGGTGTAGGTCGTTCGCTCCAAGCTGGGCTGTGTGCACGAACCCCCCG
TTCAGCCCGACCGCTGCGCCTTATCCGGTAACTATCGTCTTGAGTCCAACCCGGTAAGACACGACTTATC
GCCACTGGCAGCAGCCACTGGTAACAGGATTAGCAGAGCGAGGTATGTAGGCGGTGCTACAGAGTTCTTG
AAGTGGTGGCCTAACTACGGCTACACTAGAAGAACAGTATTTGGTATCTGCGCTCTGCTGAAGCCAGTTA
CCTTCGGAAAAAGAGTTGGTAGCTCTTGATCCGGCAAACAAACCACCGCTGGTAGCGGTGGTTTTTTTGT
TTGCAAGCAGCAGATTACGCGCAGAAAAAAAGGATCTCAAGAAGATCCTTTGATCTTTTCTACGGGGTCT
GACGCTCTATTCAACAAAGCCGCCGTCCCGTCAAGTCAGCGTAAATGGGTAGGGGGCTTCAAATCGTCCT
CGTGATACCAATTCGGAGCCTGCTTTTTTGTACAAACTTGTTGATAATGGCAATTCAAGGATCTTCACCT
AGATCCTTTTAAATTAAAAATGAAGTTTTAAATCAATCTAAAGTATATATGAGTAAACTTGGTCTGACAG
TTACCAATGCTTAATCAGTGAGGCACCTATCTCAGCGATCTGTCTATTTCGTTCATCCATAGTTGCCTGA
CTCCCCGTCGTGTAGATAACTACGATACGGGAGGGCTTACCATCTGGCCCCAGTGCTGCAATGATACCGC
GAGAGCCACGCTCACCGGCTCCAGATTTATCAGCAATAAACCAGCCAGCCGGAAGGGCCGAGCGCAGAAG
TGGTCCTGCAACTTTATCCGCCTCCATCCAGTCTATTAATTGTTGCCGGGAAGCTAGAGTAAGTAGTTCG
CCAGTTAATAGTTTGCGCAACGTTGTTGCCATTGCTACAGGCATCGTGGTGTCACGCTCGTCGTTTGGTA
TGGCTTCATTCAGCTCCGGTTCCCAACGATCAAGGCGAGTTACATGATCCCCCATGTTGTGCAAAAAAGC
GGTTAGCTCCTTCGGTCCTCCGATCGTTGTCAGAAGTAAGTTGGCCGCAGTGTTATCACTCATGGTTATG
GCAGCACTGCATAATTCTCTTACTGTCATGCCATCCGTAAGATGCTTTTCTGTGACTGGTGAGTACTCAA
CCAAGTCATTCTGAGAATAGTGTATGCGGCGACCGAGTTGCTCTTGCCCGGCGTCAATACGGGATAATAC
CGCGCCACATAGCAGAACTTTAAAAGTGCTCATCATTGGAAAACGTTCTTCGGGGCGAAAACTCTCAAGG
ATCTTACCGCTGTTGAGATCCAGTTCGATGTAACCCACTCGTGCACCCAACTGATCTTCAGCATCTTTTA
CTTTCACCAGCGTTTCTGGGTGAGCAAAAACAGGAAGGCAAAATGCCGCAAAAAAGGGAATAAGGGCGAC
ACGGAAATGTTGAATACTCATACTCTTCCTTTTTCAATATTATTGAAGCATTTATCAGGGTTATTGTCTC
ATGAGCGGATACATATTTGAATGTATTTAGAAAAATAAACAAATAGGGGTTCCGCGCACATTTCCCCGAA
AAGTGCCAGATACCTGAAACAAAACCCATCGTACGGCCAAGGAAGTCTCCAATAACTGTGATCCACCACA
AGCGCCAGGGTTTTCCCAGTCACGACGTTGTAAAACGACGGCCAGTCATGCATAATCCGCACGCATCTGG
AATAAGGAAGTGCCATTCCGCCTGACCT
